>Addgene plasmid #87109 | pCAG-1BPNLS-Cas9-1BPNLS-2AGFP | addgene partial sequence | sequence record 174888 | Addgene Partial NGS Result
GGGGAGGGCTCGGGGGAGGGGCGCGGCGGCCCCCGGAGCGCCGGCGGCTGTCGAGGCGCGGCGAGCCGCA
GCCATTGCCTTTTATGGTAATCGTGCGAGAGGGCGCAGGGACTTCCTTTGTCCCAAATCTGTGCGGAGCC
GAAATCTGGGAGGCGCCGCCGCACCCCCTCTAGCGGGCGCGGGGCGAAGCGGTGCGGCGCCGGCAGGAAG
GAAATGGGCGGGGAGGGCCTTCGTGCGTCGCCGCGCCGCCGTCCCCTTCTCCCTCTCCAGCCTCGGGGCT
GTCCGCGGGGGGACGGCTGCCTTCGGGGGGGACGGGGCAGGGCGGGGTTCGGCTTCTGGCGTGTGACCGG
CGGCTCTAGAGCCTCTGCTAACCATGTTCATGCCTTCTTCTTTTTCCTACAGCTCCTGGGCAACGTGCTG
GTTATTGTGCTGTCTCATCATTTTGGCAAAGAATTCTAATACGACTCACTATAGGGAGACGCCACCATGA
AGCGGACTGCTGATGGCAGTGAATTTGAGTCCCCAAAGAAGAAGAGAAAGGTGGAAGGTATCCACGGAGT
CCCAGCAGCCGAATTCGCCACCATGGACAAGAAGTATTCTATCGGACTGGACATCGGGACTAATAGCGTC
GGGTGGGCCGTGATCACTGACGAGTACAAGGTGCCCTCTAAGAAGTTCAAGGTGCTCGGGAACACCGACC
GGCATTCCATCAAGAAAAATCTGATCGGAGCTCTCCTCTTTGATTCAGGGGAGACCGCTGAAGCAACCCG
CCTCAAGCGGACTGCTAGACGGCGGTACACCAGGAGGAAGAACCGGATTTGTTACCTTCAAGAGATATTC
TCCAACGAAATGGCAAAGGTCGACGACAGCTTCTTCCATAGGCTGGAAGAATCATTCCTCGTGGAAGAGG
ATAAGAAGCATGAACGGCATCCCATCTTCGGTAATATCGTCGACGAGGTGGCCTATCACGAGAAATACCC
AACCATCTACCATCTTCGCAAAAAGCTGGTGGACTCAACCGACAAGGCAGACCTCCGGCTTATCTACCTG
GCCCTGGCCCACATGATCAAGTTCAGAGGCCACTTCCTGATCGAGGGCGACCTCAATCCTGACAATAGCG
ATGTGGATAAACTGTTCATCCAGCTGGTGCAGACTTACAACCAGCTCTTTGAAGAGAACCCCATCAATGC
AAGCGGAGTCGATGCCAAGGCCATTCTGTCAGCCCGGCTGTCAAAGAGCCGCAGACTTGAGAATCTTATC
GCTCAGCTGCCGGGTGAAAAGAAAAATGGACTGTTCGGGAACCTGATTGCTCTTTCACTTGGGCTGACTC
CCAATTTCAAGTCTAATTTCGACCTGGCAGAGGATGCCAAGCTGCAACTGTCCAAGGACACCTATGATGA
CGATCTCGACAACCTCCTGGCCCAGATCGGTGACCAATACGCCGACCTTTTCCTTGCTGCTAAGAATCTT
TCTGACGCCATCCTGCTGTCTGACATTCTCCGCGTGAACACTGAAATCACCAAGGCCCCTCTTTCAGCTT
CAATGATTAAGCGGTATGATGAGCACCACCAGGACCTGACCCTGCTTAAGGCACTCGTCCGGCAGCAGCT
TCCGGAGAAGTACAAGGAAATCTTCTTTGACCAGTCAAAGAATGGATACGCCGGCTACATCGACGGAGGT
GCCTCCCAAGAGGAATTTTATAAGTTTATCAAACCTATCCTTGAGAAGATGGACGGCACCGAAGAGCTCC
TCGTGAAACTGAATCGGGAGGATCTGCTGCGGAAGCAGCGCACTTTCGACAATGGGAGCATTCCCCACCA
GATCCATCTTGGGGAGCTTCACGCCATCCTTCGGCGCCAAGAGGACTTCTACCCCTTTCTTAAGGACAAC
AGGGAGAAGATTGAGAAAATTCTCACTTTCCGCATCCCCTACTACGTGGGACCCCTCGCCAGAGGAAATA
GCCGGTTTGCTTGGATGACCAGAAAGTCAGAAGAAACTATCACTCCCTGGAACTTCGAAGAGGTGGTGGA
CAAGGGAGCCAGCGCTCAGTCATTCATCGAACGGATGACTAACTTCGATAAGAACCTCCCCAATGAGAAG
GTCCTGCCGAAACATTCCCTGCTCTACGAGTACTTTACCGTGTACAACGAGCTGACCAAGGTGAAATATG
TCACCGAAGGGATGAGGAAGCCCGCATTCCTGTCAGGCGAACAAAAGAAGGCAATTGTGGACCTTCTGTT
CAAGACCAATAGAAAGGTGACCGTGAAGCAGCTGAAGGAGGACTATTTCAAGAAAATTGAATGCTTCGAC
TCTGTGGAGATTAGCGGGGTCGAAGATCGGTTCAACGCAAGCCTGGGTACCTACCATGATCTGCTTAAGA
TCATCAAGGACAAGGATTTTCTGGACAATGAGGAGAACGAGGACATCCTTGAGGACATTGTCCTGACTCT
CACTCTGTTCGAGGACCGGGAAATGATCGAGGAGAGGCTTAAGACCTACGCCCATCTGTTCGACGATAAA
GTGATGAAGCAACTTAAACGGAGAAGATATACCGGATGGGGACGCCTTAGCCGCAAACTCATCAACGGAA
TCCGGGACAAACAGAGCGGAAAGACCATTCTTGATTTCCTTAAGAGCGACGGATTCGCTAATCGCAACTT
CATGCAACTTATCCATGATGATTCCCTGACCTTTAAGGAGGACATCCAGAAGGCCCAAGTGTCTGGACAA
GGTGACTCACTGCACGAGCATATCGCAAATCTGGCTGGTTCACCCGCTATTAAGAAGGGTATTCTCCAGA
CCGTGAAAGTCGTGGACGAGCTGGTCAAGGTGATGGGTCGCCATAAACCAGAGAACATTGTCATCGAGAT
GGCCAGGGAAAACCAGACTACCCAGAAGGGACAGAAGAACAGCAGGGAGCGGATGAAAAGAATTGAGGAA
GGGATTAAGGAGCTCGGGTCACAGATCCTTAAAGAGCACCCGGTGGAAAACACCCAGCTTCAGAATGAGA
AGCTCTATCTGTACTACCTTCAAAATGGACGCGATATGTATGTGGACCAAGAGCTTGATATCAACAGGCT
CTCAGACTACGACGTGGACCACATCGTCCCTCAGAGCTTCCTCAAAGACGACTCAATTGACAATAAGGTG
CTGACTCGCTCAGACAAGAACCGGGGAAAGTCAGATAACGTGCCCTCAGAGGAAGTCGTGAAAAAGATGA
AGAACTATTGGCGCCAGCTTCTGAACGCAAAGCTGATCACTCAGCGGAAGTTCGACAATCTCACTAAGGC
TGAGAGGGGCGGACTGAGCGAACTGGACAAAGCAGGATTCATTAAACGGCAACTTGTGGAGACTCGGCAG
ATTACTAAACATGTCGCCCAAATCCTTGACTCACGCATGAATACCAAGTACGACGAAAACGACAAACTTA
TCCGCGAGGTGAAGGTGATTACCCTGAAGTCCAAGCTGGTCAGCGATTTCAGAAAGGACTTTCAATTCTA
CAAAGTGCGGGAGATCAATAACTATCATCATGCTCATGACGCATATCTGAATGCCGTGGTGGGAACCGCC
CTGATCAAGAAGTACCCAAAGCTGGAAAGCGAGTTCGTGTACGGAGACTACAAGGTCTACGACGTGCGCA
AGATGATTGCCAAATCTGAGCAGGAGATCGGAAAGGCCACCGCAAAGTACTTCTTCTACAGCAACATCAT
GAATTTCTTCAAGACCGAAATCACCCTTGCAAACGGTGAGATCCGGAAGAGGCCGCTCATCGAGACTAAT
GGGGAGACTGGCGAAATCGTGTGGGACAAGGGCAGAGATTTCGCTACCGTGCGCAAAGTGCTTTCTATGC
CTCAAGTGAACATCGTGAAGAAAACCGAGGTGCAAACCGGAGGCTTTTCTAAGGAATCAATCCTCCCCAA
GCGCAACTCCGACAAGCTCATTGCAAGGAAGAAGGATTGGGACCCTAAGAAGTACGGCGGATTCGATTCA
CCAACTGTGGCTTATTCTGTCCTGGTCGTGGCTAAGGTGGAAAAAGGAAAGTCTAAGAAGCTCAAGAGCG
TGAAGGAACTGCTGGGTATCACCATTATGGAGCGCAGCTCCTTCGAGAAGAACCCAATTGACTTTCTCGA
AGCCAAAGGTTACAAGGAAGTCAAGAAGGACCTTATCATCAAGCTCCCAAAGTATAGCCTGTTCGAACTG
GAGAATGGGCGGAAGCGGATGCTCGCCTCCGCTGGCGAACTTCAGAAGGGTAATGAGCTGGCTCTCCCCT
CCAAGTACGTGAATTTCCTCTACCTTGCAAGCCATTACGAGAAGCTGAAGGGGAGCCCCGAGGACAACGA
GCAAAAGCAACTGTTTGTGGAGCAGCATAAGCATTATCTGGACGAGATCATTGAGCAGATTTCCGAGTTT
TCTAAACGCGTCATTCTCGCTGATGCCAACCTCGATAAAGTCCTTAGCGCATACAATAAGCACAGAGACA
AACCAATTCGGGAGCAGGCTGAGAATATCATCCACCTGTTCACCCTCACCAATCTTGGTGCCCCTGCCGC
ATTCAAGTACTTCGACACCACCATCGACCGGAAACGCTATACCTCCACCAAAGAAGTGCTGGACGCCACC
CTCATCCACCAGAGCATCACCGGACTTTACGAAACTCGGATTGACCTCTCACAGCTCGGAGGGGATGAGG
GAGCTGATAAGCGCACCGCCGATGGTTCCGAGTTCGAAAGCCCCAAAAAAAAGCGCAAGGTCGAAGATGA
CTATAAGGATCACGACGGTGATTATAAAGACCACGATATCGACTATAAAGACGACGATGACAAAGAGCTG
TATAAACTGCTGTTCGAAGGAAGGGGCTCTTTGCTTACTTGTGGAGATGTTGAGGAAAATCCAGGACCCG
TGAGCAAGGGCGAGGAGCTGTTCACCGGGGTGGTGCCCATCCTGGTCGAGCTGGACGGCGACGTAAACGG
CCACAAGTTCAGCGTGTCCGGCGAGGGCGAGGGCGATGCCACCTACGGCAAGCTGACCCTGAAGTTCATC
TGCACCACCGGCAAGCTGCCCGTGCCCTGGCCCACCCTCGTGACCACCCTGACCTACGGCGTGCAGTGCT
TCAGCCGCTACCCCGACCACATGAAGCAGCACGACTTCTTCAAGTCCGCCATGCCCGAAGGCTACGTCCA
GGAGCGCACCATCTTCTTCAAGGACGACGGCAACTACAAGACCCGCGCCGAGGTGAAGTTCGAGGGCGAC
ACCCTGGTGAACCGCATCGAGCTGAAGGGCATCGACTTCAAGGAGGACGGCAACATCCTGGGGCACAAGC
TGGAGTACAACTACAACAGCCACAACGTCTATATCATGGCCGACAAGCAGAAGAACGGCATCAAGGTGAA
CTTCAAGATCCGCCACAACATCGAGGACGGCAGCGTGCAGCTCGCCGACCACTACCAGCAGAACACCCCC
ATCGGCGACGGCCCCGTGCTGCTGCCCGACAACCACTACCTGAGCACCCAGTCCGCCCTGAGCAAAGACC
CCAACGAGAAGCGCGATCACATGGTCCTGCTGGAGTTCGTGACCGCCGCCGGGATCACTCTCGGCATGGA
CGAGCTGTACAAGTGAAGATCTTTTTCCCTCTGCCAAAAATTATGGGGACATCATGAAGCCCCTTGAGCA
TCTGACTTCTGGCTAATAAAGGAAATTTATTTTCATTGCAATAGTGTGTTGGAATTTTTTGTGTCTCTCA
CTCGGAAGGACATATGGGAGGGCAAATCATTTAAAACATCAGAATGAGTATTTGGTTTAGAGTTTGGCAA
CATATGCCCATATGCTGGCTGCCATGAACAAAGGTTGGCTATAAAGAGGTCATCAGTATATGAAACAGCC
CCCTGCTGTCCATTCCTTATTCCATAGAAAAGCCTTGACTTGAGGTTAGATTTTTTTTATATTTTGTTTT
GTGTTATTTTTTTCTTTAACATCCCTAAAATTTTCCTTACATGTTTTACTAGCCAGATTTTTCCTCCTCT
CCTGACTACTCCCAGTCATAGCTGTCCCTCTTCTCTTATGGAGATCCCTCGACCGATCCGCTGCATTAAT
GAATCGGCCAACGCGCGGGGAGAGGCGGTTTGCGTATTGGGCGCTCTTCCGCTTCCTCGCTCACTGACTC
GCTGCGCTCGGTCGTTCGGCTGCGGCGAGCGGTATCAGCTCACTCAAAGGCGGTAATACGGTTATCCACA
GAATCAGGGGATAACGCAGGAAAGAACATGTGAGCAAAAGGCCAGCAAAAGGCCAGGAACCGTAAAAAGG
CCGCGTTGCTGGCGTTTTTCCATAGGCTCCGCCCCCCTGACGAGCATCACAAAAATCGACGCTCAAGTCA
GAGGTGGCGAAACCCGACAGGACTATAAAGATACCAGGCGTTTCCCCCTGGAAGCTCCCTCGTGCGCTCT
CCTGTTCCGACCCTGCCGCTTACCGGATACCTGTCCGCCTTTCTCCCTTCGGGAAGCGTGGCGCTTTCTC
ATAGCTCACGCTGTAGGTATCTCAGTTCGGTGTAGGTCGTTCGCTCCAAGCTGGGCTGTGTGCACGAACC
CCCCGTTCAGCCCGACCGCTGCGCCTTATCCGGTAACTATCGTCTTGAGTCCAACCCGGTAAGACACGAC
TTATCGCCACTGGCAGCAGCCACTGGTAACAGGATTAGCAGAGCGAGGTATGTAGGCGGTGCTACAGAGT
TCTTGAAGTGGTGGCCTAACTACGGCTACACTAGAAGAACAGTATTTGGTATCTGCGCTCTGCTGAAGCC
AGTTACCTTCGGAAAAAGAGTTGGTAGCTCTTGATCCGGCAAACAAACCACCGCTGGTAGCGGTGGTTTT
TTTGTTTGCAAGCAGCAGATTACGCGCAGAAAAAAAGGATCTCAAGAAGATCCTTTGATCTTTTCTACGG
GGTCTGACGCTCAGTGGAACGAAAACTCACGTTAAGGGATTTTGGTCATGAGATTATCAAAAAGGATCTT
CACCTAGATCCTTTTAAATTAAAAATGAAGTTTTAAATCAATCTAAAGTATATATGAGTAAACTTGGTCT
GACAGTTACCAATGCTTAATCAGTGAGGCACCTATCTCAGCGATCTGTCTATTTCGTTCATCCATAGTTG
CCTGACTCCCCGTCGTGTAGATAACTACGATACGGGAGGGCTTACCATCTGGCCCCAGTGCTGCAATGAT
ACCGCGAGACCCACGCTCACCGGCTCCAGATTTATCAGCAATAAACCAGCCAGCCGGAAGGGCCGAGCGC
AGAAGTGGTCCTGCAACTTTATCCGCCTCCATCCAGTCTATTAATTGTTGCCGGGAAGCTAGAGTAAGTA
GTTCGCCAGTTAATAGTTTGCGCAACGTTGTTGCCATTGCTACAGGCATCGTGGTGTCACGCTCGTCGTT
TGGTATGGCTTCATTCAGCTCCGGTTCCCAACGATCAAGGCGAGTTACATGATCCCCCATGTTGTGCAAA
AAAGCGGTTAGCTCCTTCGGTCCTCCGATCGTTGTCAGAAGTAAGTTGGCCGCAGTGTTATCACTCATGG
TTATGGCAGCACTGCATAATTCTCTTACTGTCATGCCATCCGTAAGATGCTTTTCTGTGACTGGTGAGTA
CTCAACCAAGTCATTCTGAGAATAGTGTATGCGGCGACCGAGTTGCTCTTGCCCGGCGTCAATACGGGAT
AATACCGCGCCACATAGCAGAACTTTAAAAGTGCTCATCATTGGAAAACGTTCTTCGGGGCGAAAACTCT
CAAGGATCTTACCGCTGTTGAGATCCAGTTCGATGTAACCCACTCGTGCACCCAACTGATCTTCAGCATC
TTTTACTTTCACCAGCGTTTCTGGGTGAGCAAAAACAGGAAGGCAAAATGCCGCAAAAAAGGGAATAAGG
GCGACACGGAAATGTTGAATACTCATACTCTTCCTTTTTCAATATTATTGAAGCATTTATCAGGGTTATT
GTCTCATGAGCGGATACATATTTGAATGTATTTAGAAAAATAAACAAATAGGGGTTCCGCGCACATTTCC
CCGAAAAGTGCCACCTGGGTCGACATTGATTATTGACTAGTTATTAATAGTAATCAATTACGGGGTCATT
AGTTCATAGCCCATATATGGAGTTCCGCGTTACATAACTTACGGTAAATGGCCCGCCTGGCTGACCGCCC
AACGACCCCCGCCCATTGACGTCAATAATGACGTATGTTCCCATAGTAACGCCAATAGGGACTTTCCATT
GACGTCAATGGGTGGAGTATTTACGGTAAACTGCCCACTTGGCAGTACATCAAGTGTATCATATGCCAAG
TACGCCCCCTATTGACGTCAATGACGGTAAATGGCCCGCCTGGCATTATGCCCAGTACATGACCTTATGG
GACTTTCCTACTTGGCAGTACATCTACGTATTAGTCATCGCTATTACCATGGTCGAGGTGAGCCCCACGT
TCTGCTTCACTCTCCCCATCTCCCCCCCCTCCCCACCCCCAATTTTGTATTTATTTATTTTTTAATTATT
TTGTGCAGCGATGGGGGCGGGGGGGGG
