[The description below was written by a language model from this plasmid's Addgene catalogue record.]
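Description:
pCAG-1BPNLS-Cas9-1BPNLS-2AGFP is a mammalian expression and CRISPR plasmid built on the pCAG backbone. It is propagated in bacteria as a high-copy plasmid under ampicillin selection. The record does not name the origin of replication, polyadenylation signal or any mammalian selection marker, and no feature table is provided, so the details of the backbone beyond these fields cannot be stated.

The payload is a synthetic open reading frame driven by the CAG promoter, a strong composite promoter (CMV enhancer joined to chicken β-actin promoter elements) that gives robust, broad expression in mammalian cells. It encodes Streptococcus pyogenes Cas9 nuclease flanked on each side by one copy of a bipartite SV40-type nuclear localization signal (BPNLS), an arrangement intended to promote efficient nuclear import of the nuclease. Cas9 also carries a 3xFLAG epitope, recorded as C-terminal on the insert, which allows immunodetection. Downstream, a 2A self-cleaving peptide links Cas9 to EGFP, so that a single transcript yields the two proteins separately. Green fluorescence therefore marks transfected, Cas9-expressing cells without the reporter being fused to the nuclease.

The plasmid carries no guide RNA cassette according to the record, so it would be paired with a separate sgRNA source and, where relevant, a donor template. It was deposited in connection with work on in vivo genome editing by CRISPR/Cas9-mediated homology-independent targeted integration, where it serves as the Cas9 expression component with a fluorescent readout of delivery.
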