Addgene plasmid #87109: pCAG-1BPNLS-Cas9-1BPNLS-2AGFP
Purpose: BPNLS-Cas9-BPNLS-2AGFP expression plasmid
Depositing lab: Juan Belmonte. Depositing organization: Salk Institute for Biological Studies. Publication: In vivo genome editing via CRISPR/Cas9 mediated homology-independent targeted integration. Suzuki K, Tsunekawa Y, Hernandez-Benitez R, Wu J, Zhu J, Kim EJ, Hatanaka F, Yamamoto M, Araoka T, Li Z, Kurita M, Hishida T, Li M, Aizawa E, Guo S, Chen S, Goebl A, Soligalla RD, Qu J, Jiang T, Fu X, Jafari M, Esteban CR, Berggren WT, Lajara J, Nunez-Delicado E, Guillen P, Campistol JM, Matsuzaki F, Liu GH, Magistretti P, Zhang K, Callaway EM, Zhang K, Belmonte JC. Nature. 2016 Dec 1;540(7631):144-149. doi: 10.1038/nature20565. Epub 2016 Nov 16. PubMed 27851729.
Backbone
  Vector backbone: pCAG
  Vector type: Mammalian Expression, CRISPR
Growth in bacteria
  Bacterial resistance: Ampicillin, 100 μg/mL
  Growth temperature: 37°C
  Growth strain: NEB Stable
  Copy number: High Copy
Gene/Insert
  Gene/Insert name: 1BPNLS-Cas9-1BPNLS-2A-EGFP (alt names: 1BPNLS-S. pyogenes Cas9 nuclease-1BPNLS-2A-EGFP; 1BPNLS-SpCas9-1BPNLS-2A-EGFP)
  Species: Synthetic
  Promoter: CAG
  Tag / fusion protein: 3xFLAG (on Cas9) (C terminal on insert)
  Cloning method: Ligation Independent Cloning
  Sequencing primers: 5′ pCAG-F
Terms and licenses: Academic/Nonprofit Terms; Industry Terms: Not Available to Industry
Depositor comments: The amino acid sequence of BPSV40NLS is "KRTADGSEFESPKKKRKV"
How to cite: pCAG-1BPNLS-Cas9-1BPNLS-2AGFP was a gift from Juan Belmonte (Addgene plasmid # 87109 ; http://n2t.net/addgene:87109 ; RRID:Addgene_87109)
