LOCUS       Exported 9338 bp ds-DNA circular SYN 12-MAY-2021
DEFINITION  BPNLS-Cas9-BPNLS-2AGFP expression plasmid.
ACCESSION   .
VERSION     .
KEYWORDS    pCAG-1BPNLS-Cas9-1BPNLS-2AGFP
SOURCE      synthetic DNA construct
  ORGANISM  synthetic DNA construct
REFERENCE   1 (bases 1 to 9338)
  AUTHORS   Suzuki K, Tsunekawa Y, Hernandez-Benitez R, Wu J, Zhu J, Kim EJ,
            Hatanaka F, Yamamoto M, Araoka T, Li Z, Kurita M, Hishida T, Li M,
            Aizawa E, Guo S, Chen S, Goebl A, Soligalla RD, Qu J, Jiang T, Fu X,
            Jafari M, Esteban CR, Berggren WT, Lajara J, Nunez-Delicado E,
            Guillen P, Campistol JM, Matsuzaki F, Liu GH, Magistretti P, Zhang
            K, Callaway EM, Zhang K, Belmonte JC
  TITLE     In vivo genome editing via CRISPR/Cas9 mediated homology-independent
            targeted integration.
  JOURNAL   Nature. 2016 Dec 1;540(7631):144-149. doi: 10.1038/nature20565. Epub
            2016 Nov 16.
  PUBMED    27851729
REFERENCE   2 (bases 1 to 9338)
  AUTHORS   .
  TITLE     Direct Submission
  JOURNAL   Exported May 12, 2021 from SnapGene Server 1.1.58
            http://www.snapgene.com
FEATURES             Location/Qualifiers
     source          1..9338
                     /organism="synthetic DNA construct"
                     /mol_type="other DNA"
     enhancer        4..383
                     /label=CMV enhancer
                     /note="human cytomegalovirus immediate early enhancer"
     promoter        386..661
                     /label=chicken beta-actin promoter
     intron          662..1673
                     /label=chimeric intron
                     /note="chimera between introns from chicken beta-actin and
                     rabbit beta-globin"
     primer_bind     1597..1619
                     /label=pCAGGS-5
                     /note="Chimeric intron in CAG promoter, forward primer"
     primer_bind     1681..1700
                     /label=pCAG-F
                     /note="Rabbit beta-globin intron, for pCAG plasmids,
                     forward primer"
     primer_bind     1728..1747
                     /label=T7
                     /note="T7 promoter, forward primer"
     promoter        1728..1746
                     /label=T7 promoter
                     /note="promoter for bacteriophage T7 RNA polymerase"
     CDS             1794..1814
                     /codon_start=1
                     /product="nuclear localization signal of SV40 (simian virus
                     40) large T antigen"
                     /label=SV40 NLS
                     /translation="PKKKRKV"
     regulatory      1848..1857
                     /regulatory_class="other"
                     /note="vertebrate consensus sequence for strong initiation
                     of translation (Kozak, 1987)"
     CDS             1854..5957
                     /codon_start=1
                     /product="Cas9 (Csn1) endonuclease from the Streptococcus
                     pyogenes Type II CRISPR/Cas system"
                     /label=Cas9
                     /note="generates RNA-guided double strand breaks in DNA"
                     /translation="MDKKYSIGLDIGTNSVGWAVITDEYKVPSKKFKVLGNTDRHSIKK
                     NLIGALLFDSGETAEATRLKRTARRRYTRRKNRICYLQEIFSNEMAKVDDSFFHRLEES
                     FLVEEDKKHERHPIFGNIVDEVAYHEKYPTIYHLRKKLVDSTDKADLRLIYLALAHMIK
                     FRGHFLIEGDLNPDNSDVDKLFIQLVQTYNQLFEENPINASGVDAKAILSARLSKSRRL
                     ENLIAQLPGEKKNGLFGNLIALSLGLTPNFKSNFDLAEDAKLQLSKDTYDDDLDNLLAQ
                     IGDQYADLFLAAKNLSDAILLSDILRVNTEITKAPLSASMIKRYDEHHQDLTLLKALVR
                     QQLPEKYKEIFFDQSKNGYAGYIDGGASQEEFYKFIKPILEKMDGTEELLVKLNREDLL
                     RKQRTFDNGSIPHQIHLGELHAILRRQEDFYPFLKDNREKIEKILTFRIPYYVGPLARG
                     NSRFAWMTRKSEETITPWNFEEVVDKGASAQSFIERMTNFDKNLPNEKVLPKHSLLYEY
                     FTVYNELTKVKYVTEGMRKPAFLSGEQKKAIVDLLFKTNRKVTVKQLKEDYFKKIECFD
                     SVEISGVEDRFNASLGTYHDLLKIIKDKDFLDNEENEDILEDIVLTLTLFEDREMIEER
                     LKTYAHLFDDKVMKQLKRRRYTGWGRLSRKLINGIRDKQSGKTILDFLKSDGFANRNFM
                     QLIHDDSLTFKEDIQKAQVSGQGDSLHEHIANLAGSPAIKKGILQTVKVVDELVKVMGR
                     HKPENIVIEMARENQTTQKGQKNSRERMKRIEEGIKELGSQILKEHPVENTQLQNEKLY
                     LYYLQNGRDMYVDQELDINRLSDYDVDHIVPQSFLKDDSIDNKVLTRSDKNRGKSDNVP
                     SEEVVKKMKNYWRQLLNAKLITQRKFDNLTKAERGGLSELDKAGFIKRQLVETRQITKH
                     VAQILDSRMNTKYDENDKLIREVKVITLKSKLVSDFRKDFQFYKVREINNYHHAHDAYL
                     NAVVGTALIKKYPKLESEFVYGDYKVYDVRKMIAKSEQEIGKATAKYFFYSNIMNFFKT
                     EITLANGEIRKRPLIETNGETGEIVWDKGRDFATVRKVLSMPQVNIVKKTEVQTGGFSK
                     ESILPKRNSDKLIARKKDWDPKKYGGFDSPTVAYSVLVVAKVEKGKSKKLKSVKELLGI
                     TIMERSSFEKNPIDFLEAKGYKEVKKDLIIKLPKYSLFELENGRKRMLASAGELQKGNE
                     LALPSKYVNFLYLASHYEKLKGSPEDNEQKQLFVEQHKHYLDEIIEQISEFSKRVILAD
                     ANLDKVLSAYNKHRDKPIREQAENIIHLFTLTNLGAPAAFKYFDTTIDRKRYTSTKEVL
                     DATLIHQSITGLYETRIDLSQLGGD"
     CDS             6003..6023
                     /codon_start=1
                     /product="nuclear localization signal of SV40 (simian virus
                     40) large T antigen"
                     /label=SV40 NLS
                     /translation="PKKKRKV"
     CDS             6030..6095
                     /codon_start=1
                     /product="three tandem FLAG(R) epitope tags, followed by an
                     enterokinase cleavage site"
                     /label=3xFLAG
                     /translation="DYKDHDGDYKDHDIDYKDDDDK"
     CDS             6117..6170
                     /codon_start=1
                     /product="2A peptide from Thosea asigna virus capsid
                     protein"
                     /label=T2A
                     /note="Eukaryotic ribosomes fail to insert a peptide bond
                     between the Gly and Pro residues, yielding separate
                     polypeptides."
                     /translation="EGRGSLLTCGDVEENPGP"
     CDS             6171..6884
                     /codon_start=1
                     /product="enhanced GFP"
                     /label=EGFP
                     /translation="VSKGEELFTGVVPILVELDGDVNGHKFSVSGEGEGDATYGKLTLK
                     FICTTGKLPVPWPTLVTTLTYGVQCFSRYPDHMKQHDFFKSAMPEGYVQERTIFFKDDG
                     NYKTRAEVKFEGDTLVNRIELKGIDFKEDGNILGHKLEYNYNSHNVYIMADKQKNGIKV
                     NFKIRHNIEDGSVQLADHYQQNTPIGDGPVLLPDNHYLSTQSALSKDPNEKRDHMVLLE
                     FVTAAGITLGMDELYK"
     primer_bind     complement(6213..6234)
                     /label=EGFP-N
                     /note="EGFP, reverse primer"
     primer_bind     complement(6474..6493)
                     /label=EXFP-R
                     /note="For distinguishing EGFP variants, reverse primer"
     primer_bind     6821..6842
                     /label=EGFP-C
                     /note="EGFP, forward primer"
     primer_bind     complement(6891..6910)
                     /label=Bglob-pA-R
                     /note="Rabbit beta-globin polyA region, reverse primer"
     polyA_signal    6956..7011
                     /label=-beta-globin poly(A) signal
                     /note="rabbit beta-globin polyadenylation signal (Gil and
                     Proudfoot, 1987)"
     primer_bind     complement(7010..7029)
                     /label=rbglobpA-R
                     /note="Rabbit beta-globin polyA, reverse primer. Also
                     called rb-glob-pA-term-R"
     primer_bind     complement(7417..7434)
                     /label=L4440
                     /note="L4440 vector, forward primer"
     rep_origin      complement(7588..8176)
                     /direction=LEFT
                     /label=ori
                     /note="high-copy-number ColE1/pMB1/pBR322/pUC origin of
                     replication"
     primer_bind     complement(7668..7687)
                     /label=pBR322ori-F
                     /note="pBR322 origin, forward primer"
     CDS             complement(8347..9207)
                     /codon_start=1
                     /gene="bla"
                     /product="beta-lactamase"
                     /label=AmpR
                     /note="confers resistance to ampicillin, carbenicillin, and
                     related antibiotics"
                     /translation="MSIQHFRVALIPFFAAFCLPVFAHPETLVKVKDAEDQLGARVGYI
                     ELDLNSGKILESFRPEERFPMMSTFKVLLCGAVLSRIDAGQEQLGRRIHYSQNDLVEYS
                     PVTEKHLTDGMTVRELCSAAITMSDNTAANLLLTTIGGPKELTAFLHNMGDHVTRLDRW
                     EPELNEAIPNDERDTTMPVAMATTLRKLLTGELLTLASRQQLIDWMEADKVAGPLLRSA
                     LPAGWFIADKSGAGERGSRGIIAALGPDGKPSRIVVIYTTGSQATMDERNRQIAEIGAS
                     LIKHW"
     primer_bind     8970..8989
                     /label=Amp-R
                     /note="Ampicillin resistance gene, reverse primer"
     promoter        complement(9208..9312)
                     /gene="bla"
                     /label=AmpR promoter
ORIGIN
        1 gtcgacattg attattgact agttattaat agtaatcaat tacggggtca ttagttcata
       61 gcccatatat ggagttccgc gttacataac ttacggtaaa tggcccgcct ggctgaccgc
      121 ccaacgaccc ccgcccattg acgtcaataa tgacgtatgt tcccatagta acgccaatag
      181 ggactttcca ttgacgtcaa tgggtggact atttacggta aactgcccac ttggcagtac
      241 atcaagtgta tcatatgcca agtacgcccc ctattgacgt caatgacggt aaatggcccg
      301 cctggcatta tgcccagtac atgaccttat gggactttcc tacttggcag tacatctacg
      361 tattagtcat cgctattacc atgggtcgag gtgagcccca cgttctgctt cactctcccc
      421 atctcccccc cctccccacc cccaattttg tatttattta ttttttaatt attttgtgca
      481 gcgatggggg cggggggggg gggggcgcgc gccaggcggg gcggggcggg gcgaggggcg
      541 gggcggggcg aggcggagag gtgcggcggc agccaatcag agcggcgcgc tccgaaagtt
      601 tccttttatg gcgaggcggc ggcggcggcg gccctataaa aagcgaagcg cgcggcgggc
      661 gggagtcgct gcgttgcctt cgccccgtgc cccgctccgc gccgcctcgc gccgcccgcc
      721 ccggctctga ctgaccgcgt tactcccaca ggtgagcggg cgggacggcc cttctcctcc
      781 gggctgtaat tagcgcttgg tttaatgacg gctcgtttct tttctgtggc tgcgtgaaag
      841 ccttaaaggg ctccgggagg gccctttgtg cgggggggag cggctcgggg ggtgcgtgcg
      901 tgtgtgtgtg cgtggggagc gccgcgtgcg gcccgcgctg cccggcggct gtgagcgctg
      961 cgggcgcggc gcggggcttt gtgcgctccg cgtgtgcgcg aggggagcgc ggccgggggc
     1021 ggtgccccgc ggtgcggggg ggctgcgagg ggaacaaagg ctgcgtgcgg ggtgtgtgcg
     1081 tgggggggtg agcagggggt gtgggcgcgg cggtcgggct gtaacccccc cctgcacccc
     1141 cctccccgag ttgctgagca cggcccggct tcgggtgcgg ggctccgtgc ggggcgtggc
     1201 gcggggctcg ccgtgccggg cggggggtgg cggcaggtgg gggtgccggg cggggcgggg
     1261 ccgcctcggg ccggggaggg ctcgggggag gggcgcggcg gccccggagc gccggcggct
     1321 gtcgaggcgc ggcgagccgc agccattgcc ttttatggta atcgtgcgag agggcgcagg
     1381 gacttccttt gtcccaaatc tgtgcggagc cgaaatctgg gaggcgccgc cgcaccccct
     1441 ctagcgggcg cggggcgaag cggtgcggcg ccggcaggaa ggaaatgggc ggggagggcc
     1501 ttcgtgcgtc gccgcgccgc cgtccccttc tccctctcca gcctcggggc tgtccgcggg
     1561 gggacggctg ccttcggggg ggacggggca gggcggggtt cggcttctgg cgtgtgaccg
     1621 gcggctctag agcctctgct aaccatgttc atgccttctt ctttttccta cagctcctgg
     1681 gcaacgtgct ggttattgtg ctgtctcatc attttggcaa agaattctaa tacgactcac
     1741 tatagggaga cgccaccatg aagcggactg ctgatggcag tgaatttgag tccccaaaga
     1801 agaagagaaa ggtggaaggt atccacggag tcccagcagc cgaattcgcc accatggaca
     1861 agaagtattc tatcggactg gacatcggga ctaatagcgt cgggtgggcc gtgatcactg
     1921 acgagtacaa ggtgccctct aagaagttca aggtgctcgg gaacaccgac cggcattcca
     1981 tcaagaaaaa tctgatcgga gctctcctct ttgattcagg ggagaccgct gaagcaaccc
     2041 gcctcaagcg gactgctaga cggcggtaca ccaggaggaa gaaccggatt tgttaccttc
     2101 aagagatatt ctccaacgaa atggcaaagg tcgacgacag cttcttccat aggctggaag
     2161 aatcattcct cgtggaagag gataagaagc atgaacggca tcccatcttc ggtaatatcg
     2221 tcgacgaggt ggcctatcac gagaaatacc caaccatcta ccatcttcgc aaaaagctgg
     2281 tggactcaac cgacaaggca gacctccggc ttatctacct ggccctggcc cacatgatca
     2341 agttcagagg ccacttcctg atcgagggcg acctcaatcc tgacaatagc gatgtggata
     2401 aactgttcat ccagctggtg cagacttaca accagctctt tgaagagaac cccatcaatg
     2461 caagcggagt cgatgccaag gccattctgt cagcccggct gtcaaagagc cgcagacttg
     2521 agaatcttat cgctcagctg ccgggtgaaa agaaaaatgg actgttcggg aacctgattg
     2581 ctctttcact tgggctgact cccaatttca agtctaattt cgacctggca gaggatgcca
     2641 agctgcaact gtccaaggac acctatgatg acgatctcga caacctcctg gcccagatcg
     2701 gtgaccaata cgccgacctt ttccttgctg ctaagaatct ttctgacgcc atcctgctgt
     2761 ctgacattct ccgcgtgaac actgaaatca ccaaggcccc tctttcagct tcaatgatta
     2821 agcggtatga tgagcaccac caggacctga ccctgcttaa ggcactcgtc cggcagcagc
     2881 ttccggagaa gtacaaggaa atcttctttg accagtcaaa gaatggatac gccggctaca
     2941 tcgacggagg tgcctcccaa gaggaatttt ataagtttat caaacctatc cttgagaaga
     3001 tggacggcac cgaagagctc ctcgtgaaac tgaatcggga ggatctgctg cggaagcagc
     3061 gcactttcga caatgggagc attccccacc agatccatct tggggagctt cacgccatcc
     3121 ttcggcgcca agaggacttc tacccctttc ttaaggacaa cagggagaag attgagaaaa
     3181 ttctcacttt ccgcatcccc tactacgtgg gacccctcgc cagaggaaat agccggtttg
     3241 cttggatgac cagaaagtca gaagaaacta tcactccctg gaacttcgaa gaggtggtgg
     3301 acaagggagc cagcgctcag tcattcatcg aacggatgac taacttcgat aagaacctcc
     3361 ccaatgagaa ggtcctgccg aaacattccc tgctctacga gtactttacc gtgtacaacg
     3421 agctgaccaa ggtgaaatat gtcaccgaag ggatgaggaa gcccgcattc ctgtcaggcg
     3481 aacaaaagaa ggcaattgtg gaccttctgt tcaagaccaa tagaaaggtg accgtgaagc
     3541 agctgaagga ggactatttc aagaaaattg aatgcttcga ctctgtggag attagcgggg
     3601 tcgaagatcg gttcaacgca agcctgggta cctaccatga tctgcttaag atcatcaagg
     3661 acaaggattt tctggacaat gaggagaacg aggacatcct tgaggacatt gtcctgactc
     3721 tcactctgtt cgaggaccgg gaaatgatcg aggagaggct taagacctac gcccatctgt
     3781 tcgacgataa agtgatgaag caacttaaac ggagaagata taccggatgg ggacgcctta
     3841 gccgcaaact catcaacgga atccgggaca aacagagcgg aaagaccatt cttgatttcc
     3901 ttaagagcga cggattcgct aatcgcaact tcatgcaact tatccatgat gattccctga
     3961 cctttaagga ggacatccag aaggcccaag tgtctggaca aggtgactca ctgcacgagc
     4021 atatcgcaaa tctggctggt tcacccgcta ttaagaaggg tattctccag accgtgaaag
     4081 tcgtggacga gctggtcaag gtgatgggtc gccataaacc agagaacatt gtcatcgaga
     4141 tggccaggga aaaccagact acccagaagg gacagaagaa cagcagggag cggatgaaaa
     4201 gaattgagga agggattaag gagctcgggt cacagatcct taaagagcac ccggtggaaa
     4261 acacccagct tcagaatgag aagctctatc tgtactacct tcaaaatgga cgcgatatgt
     4321 atgtggacca agagcttgat atcaacaggc tctcagacta cgacgtggac cacatcgtcc
     4381 ctcagagctt cctcaaagac gactcaattg acaataaggt gctgactcgc tcagacaaga
     4441 accggggaaa gtcagataac gtgccctcag aggaagtcgt gaaaaagatg aagaactatt
     4501 ggcgccagct tctgaacgca aagctgatca ctcagcggaa gttcgacaat ctcactaagg
     4561 ctgagagggg cggactgagc gaactggaca aagcaggatt cattaaacgg caacttgtgg
     4621 agactcggca gattactaaa catgtcgccc aaatccttga ctcacgcatg aataccaagt
     4681 acgacgaaaa cgacaaactt atccgcgagg tgaaggtgat taccctgaag tccaagctgg
     4741 tcagcgattt cagaaaggac tttcaattct acaaagtgcg ggagatcaat aactatcatc
     4801 atgctcatga cgcatatctg aatgccgtgg tgggaaccgc cctgatcaag aagtacccaa
     4861 agctggaaag cgagttcgtg tacggagact acaaggtcta cgacgtgcgc aagatgattg
     4921 ccaaatctga gcaggagatc ggaaaggcca ccgcaaagta cttcttctac agcaacatca
     4981 tgaatttctt caagaccgaa atcacccttg caaacggtga gatccggaag aggccgctca
     5041 tcgagactaa tggggagact ggcgaaatcg tgtgggacaa gggcagagat ttcgctaccg
     5101 tgcgcaaagt gctttctatg cctcaagtga acatcgtgaa gaaaaccgag gtgcaaaccg
     5161 gaggcttttc taaggaatca atcctcccca agcgcaactc cgacaagctc attgcaagga
     5221 agaaggattg ggaccctaag aagtacggcg gattcgattc accaactgtg gcttattctg
     5281 tcctggtcgt ggctaaggtg gaaaaaggaa agtctaagaa gctcaagagc gtgaaggaac
     5341 tgctgggtat caccattatg gagcgcagct ccttcgagaa gaacccaatt gactttctcg
     5401 aagccaaagg ttacaaggaa gtcaagaagg accttatcat caagctccca aagtatagcc
     5461 tgttcgaact ggagaatggg cggaagcgga tgctcgcctc cgctggcgaa cttcagaagg
     5521 gtaatgagct ggctctcccc tccaagtacg tgaatttcct ctaccttgca agccattacg
     5581 agaagctgaa ggggagcccc gaggacaacg agcaaaagca actgtttgtg gagcagcata
     5641 agcattatct ggacgagatc attgagcaga tttccgagtt ttctaaacgc gtcattctcg
     5701 ctgatgccaa cctcgataaa gtccttagcg catacaataa gcacagagac aaaccaattc
     5761 gggagcaggc tgagaatatc atccacctgt tcaccctcac caatcttggt gcccctgccg
     5821 cattcaagta cttcgacacc accatcgacc ggaaacgcta tacctccacc aaagaagtgc
     5881 tggacgccac cctcatccac cagagcatca ccggacttta cgaaactcgg attgacctct
     5941 cacagctcgg aggggatgag ggagctgata agcgcaccgc cgatggttcc gagttcgaaa
     6001 gccccaaaaa aaagcgcaag gtcgaagatg actataagga tcacgacggt gattataaag
     6061 accacgatat cgactataaa gacgacgatg acaaagagct gtataaactg ctgttcgaag
     6121 gaaggggctc tttgcttact tgtggagatg ttgaggaaaa tccaggaccc gtgagcaagg
     6181 gcgaggagct gttcaccggg gtggtgccca tcctggtcga gctggacggc gacgtaaacg
     6241 gccacaagtt cagcgtgtcc ggcgagggcg agggcgatgc cacctacggc aagctgaccc
     6301 tgaagttcat ctgcaccacc ggcaagctgc ccgtgccctg gcccaccctc gtgaccaccc
     6361 tgacctacgg cgtgcagtgc ttcagccgct accccgacca catgaagcag cacgacttct
     6421 tcaagtccgc catgcccgaa ggctacgtcc aggagcgcac catcttcttc aaggacgacg
     6481 gcaactacaa gacccgcgcc gaggtgaagt tcgagggcga caccctggtg aaccgcatcg
     6541 agctgaaggg catcgacttc aaggaggacg gcaacatcct ggggcacaag ctggagtaca
     6601 actacaacag ccacaacgtc tatatcatgg ccgacaagca gaagaacggc atcaaggtga
     6661 acttcaagat ccgccacaac atcgaggacg gcagcgtgca gctcgccgac cactaccagc
     6721 agaacacccc catcggcgac ggccccgtgc tgctgcccga caaccactac ctgagcaccc
     6781 agtccgccct gagcaaagac cccaacgaga agcgcgatca catggtcctg ctggagttcg
     6841 tgaccgccgc cgggatcact ctcggcatgg acgagctgta caagtgaaga tctttttccc
     6901 tctgccaaaa attatgggga catcatgaag ccccttgagc atctgacttc tggctaataa
     6961 aggaaattta ttttcattgc aatagtgtgt tggaattttt tgtgtctctc actcggaagg
     7021 acatatggga gggcaaatca tttaaaacat cagaatgagt atttggttta gagtttggca
     7081 acatatgccc atatgctggc tgccatgaac aaaggttggc tataaagagg tcatcagtat
     7141 atgaaacagc cccctgctgt ccattcctta ttccatagaa aagccttgac ttgaggttag
     7201 atttttttta tattttgttt tgtgttattt ttttctttaa catccctaaa attttcctta
     7261 catgttttac tagccagatt tttcctcctc tcctgactac tcccagtcat agctgtccct
     7321 cttctcttat gaagatccct cgaccgatcc gctgcattaa tgaatcggcc aacgcgcggg
     7381 gagaggcggt ttgcgtattg ggcgctcttc cgcttcctcg ctcactgact cgctgcgctc
     7441 ggtcgttcgg ctgcggcgag cggtatcagc tcactcaaag gcggtaatac ggttatccac
     7501 agaatcaggg gataacgcag gaaagaacat gtgagcaaaa ggccagcaaa aggccaggaa
     7561 ccgtaaaaag gccgcgttgc tggcgttttt ccataggctc cgcccccctg acgagcatca
     7621 caaaaatcga cgctcaagtc agaggtggcg aaacccgaca ggactataaa gataccaggc
     7681 gtttccccct ggaagctccc tcgtgcgctc tcctgttccg accctgccgc ttaccggata
     7741 cctgtccgcc tttctccctt cgggaagcgt ggcgctttct caatgctcac gctgtaggta
     7801 tctcagttcg gtgtaggtcg ttcgctccaa gctgggctgt gtgcacgaac cccccgttca
     7861 gcccgaccgc tgcgccttat ccggtaacta tcgtcttgag tccaacccgg taagacacga
     7921 cttatcgcca ctggcagcag ccactggtaa caggattagc agagcgaggt atgtaggcgg
     7981 tgctacagag ttcttgaagt ggtggcctaa ctacggctac actagaagga cagtatttgg
     8041 tatctgcgct ctgctgaagc cagttacctt cggaaaaaga gttggtagct cttgatccgg
     8101 caaacaaacc accgctggta gcggtggttt ttttgtttgc aagcagcaga ttacgcgcag
     8161 aaaaaaagga tctcaagaag atcctttgat cttttctacg gggtctgacg ctcagtggaa
     8221 cgaaaactca cgttaaggga ttttggtcat gagattatca aaaaggatct tcacctagat
     8281 ccttttaaat taaaaatgaa gttttaaatc aatctaaagt atatatgagt aaacttggtc
     8341 tgacagttac caatgcttaa tcagtgaggc acctatctca gcgatctgtc tatttcgttc
     8401 atccatagtt gcctgactcc ccgtcgtgta gataactacg atacgggagg gcttaccatc
     8461 tggccccagt gctgcaatga taccgcgaga cccacgctca ccggctccag atttatcagc
     8521 aataaaccag ccagccggaa gggccgagcg cagaagtggt cctgcaactt tatccgcctc
     8581 catccagtct attaattgtt gccgggaagc tagagtaagt agttcgccag ttaatagttt
     8641 gcgcaacgtt gttgccattg ctacaggcat cgtggtgtca cgctcgtcgt ttggtatggc
     8701 ttcattcagc tccggttccc aacgatcaag gcgagttaca tgatccccca tgttgtgcaa
     8761 aaaagcggtt agctccttcg gtcctccgat cgttgtcaga agtaagttgg ccgcagtgtt
     8821 atcactcatg gttatggcag cactgcataa ttctcttact gtcatgccat ccgtaagatg
     8881 cttttctgtg actggtgagt actcaaccaa gtcattctga gaatagtgta tgcggcgacc
     8941 gagttgctct tgcccggcgt caatacggga taataccgcg ccacatagca gaactttaaa
     9001 agtgctcatc attggaaaac gttcttcggg gcgaaaactc tcaaggatct taccgctgtt
     9061 gagatccagt tcgatgtaac ccactcgtgc acccaactga tcttcagcat cttttacttt
     9121 caccagcgtt tctgggtgag caaaaacagg aaggcaaaat gccgcaaaaa agggaataag
     9181 ggcgacacgg aaatgttgaa tactcatact cttccttttt caatattatt gaagcattta
     9241 tcagggttat tgtctcatga gcggatacat atttgaatgt atttagaaaa ataaacaaat
     9301 aggggttccg cgcacatttc cccgaaaagt gccacctg
//
